Addgene plasmid #223417: pYPQAT45
Purpose: T-DNA vector for temperature tolerance LbCas12a-D156R based mutagenesis for dicot plants; TTTV PAM; LbCas12a-D156R and the crRNA was driven by separate 2x35s promoter; Kanamycin for plants selection.
Depositing lab: Yiping Qi. Depositing organization: University of Maryland, College Park. Publication: A comprehensive all-in-one CRISPR toolbox for large-scale screens in plants. Cheng Y, Li G, Qi A, Mandlik R, Pan C, Wang D, Ge S, Qi Y. Plant Cell. 2025 Apr 9:koaf081. doi: 10.1093/plcell/koaf081. PubMed 40202185.
Backbone
  Vector backbone: pYPQ230-D156R
  Vector type: Plant Expression, CRISPR
  Selectable markers: kanamycin
Growth in bacteria
  Bacterial resistance: Kanamycin, 50 μg/mL
  Growth temperature: 37°C
  Growth strain: DH5alpha
  Copy number: High Copy
Gene/Insert
  Gene/Insert name: 2x35s-LbCas12a-D156R-2x35s-crRNA scaffold
  Tag / fusion protein: NLS
Terms and licenses: Academic/Nonprofit Terms; Industry Terms: Not Available to Industry
How to cite: pYPQAT45 was a gift from Yiping Qi (Addgene plasmid # 223417 ; http://n2t.net/addgene:223417 ; RRID:Addgene_223417)
