[The description below was written by a language model from this plasmid's Addgene catalogue record and pLannotate feature annotations shown in this document.]
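Description:
pYPQAT45 is a 15.5 kb binary T-DNA vector for Agrobacterium-mediated CRISPR mutagenesis in dicot plants, built on the pYPQ230-D156R backbone. It carries a high-copy ColE1/pUC-type origin with a bom site for propagation in E. coli. The pVS1 oriV, RepA and StaA functions allow replication and stable maintenance in Agrobacterium. A bacterial aphA-3 gene outside the T-DNA provides kanamycin selection in bacteria.

Between the nopaline-type right and left border repeats lie three plant expression units, each driven by its own enhanced (duplicated-enhancer) CaMV 35S promoter. The first unit runs from an attB1 site to a NOS terminator. According to the catalogue entry it expresses NLS-tagged LbCas12a-D156R, a temperature-tolerant variant that recognises TTTV PAMs. The nuclease coding sequence itself was not annotated by the feature software and corresponds to the unannotated gap of nearly 4 kb in that interval. After an attB5 site comes the second 2x35S promoter, which drives the crRNA scaffold cassette. A hammerhead ribozyme fragment at its start suggests ribozyme processing of the Pol II transcript to release the crRNA. The cassette also holds a lac promoter/lacZα fragment flanked by T7 and T3 promoters, which probably serves as a placeholder replaced when a spacer is cloned, although the record does not state this. An attB2 site and a second NOS terminator close this unit. The attB sites indicate that the construct was assembled by multisite Gateway recombination. The third unit is 2x35S-nptII with a CaMV poly(A) signal, and it confers kanamycin resistance on transformed plant tissue.

The plasmid is an all-in-one Cas12a editing vector belonging to a plant CRISPR toolbox designed for targeted mutagenesis and large-scale screens.
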