Features (pLannotate 1.2.2; 38 found; start..end, strand, type, name):
    425..1219    +  CDS            KanR: aminoglycoside phosphotransferase; aphA-3; confers resistance to kanamycin
   1306..1894    +  rep_origin     ori: high-copy-number ColE1/pMB1/pBR322/pUC origin of replication
   2080..2220    -  misc_feature   bom: basis of mobility region from pBR322
   2322..2361    -  CDS            rop (fragment): Rop protein, which maintains plasmids at low copy number; rop
   2564..2758    -  rep_origin     pVS1 oriV: origin of replication for the Pseudomonas plasmid pVS1 (Heeb et al., 2000)
   2824..3897    -  CDS            pVS1 RepA: replication protein from the Pseudomonas plasmid pVS1 (Heeb et al., 2000)
   4326..4955    -  CDS            pVS1 StaA: stability protein from the Pseudomonas plasmid pVS1 (Heeb et al., 2000)
   5515..5916    -  CDS            Y4CG_SINFN (fragment): Protein inferred from homology: Swiss-Prot protein existence level 3. From Sinorhizobium fredii (strain NBRC 101917 / NGR234).
   6256..6280    -  misc_feature   RB T-DNA repeat: right border repeat from nopaline C58 T-DNA
   6346..6500    -  CDS            lacZα (fragment): LacZα fragment of β-galactosidase; lacZ fragment
   6599..7270    +  promoter       CaMV 35S promoter (enhanced): cauliflower mosaic virus 35S promoter with a duplicated enhancer region
   7272..7298    -  misc_feature   MCS (fragment): pUC18/19 multiple cloning site
   7330..7354    +  protein_bind   attB1: mutant version of attB; recombination site for the Gateway® BP reaction BP Clonase™
  11183..11435   +  terminator     NOS terminator: nopaline synthase terminator and poly(A) signal
  11480..11500   +  protein_bind   attB5: mutant version of attB; core recombination site for the Gateway® BP reaction BP Clonase™
  11612..12283   +  promoter       CaMV 35S promoter (enhanced): cauliflower mosaic virus 35S promoter with a duplicated enhancer region
  12285..12309   -  misc_feature   MCS (fragment): pUC18/19 multiple cloning site
  12342..12365   +  misc_RNA       sTRSV HHRz (fragment): hammerhead ribozyme from the tobacco ringspot virus satellite RNA (Khvorova et al., 2003)
  12407..12425   -  rep_origin     f1 ori (fragment): f1 bacteriophage origin of replication; arrow indicates direction of (+) strand synthesis
  12430..12585   -  CDS            lacZα (fragment): LacZα fragment of β-galactosidase; lacZ fragment
  12593..12611   +  promoter       T7 promoter: promoter for bacteriophage T7 RNA polymerase
  12620..12643   -  misc_feature   MCS (fragment): pBluescript multiple cloning site
  12659..12677   -  promoter       T3 promoter: promoter for bacteriophage T3 RNA polymerase
  12720..12742   -  protein_bind   lac operator (fragment): The lac repressor binds to the lac operator to inhibit transcription in E. coli. This inhibition can be relieved by adding lactose or isopropyl-β-D-thiogalactopyranoside (IPTG). lac repressor encoded by lacI
  12746..12776   -  promoter       lac promoter: promoter for the E. coli lac operon
  12791..12812   -  protein_bind   CAP binding site: CAP binding activates transcription in the presence of cAMP. E. coli catabolite activator protein
  12941..12965   -  protein_bind   attB2: mutant version of attB; recombination site for the Gateway® BP reaction BP Clonase™
  12983..13018   -  misc_feature   MCS (fragment): pBluescript multiple cloning site
  13029..13276   +  terminator     NOS terminator: nopaline synthase terminator and poly(A) signal
  13299..13355   -  misc_feature   MCS: pUC18/19 multiple cloning site
  13386..13408   -  protein_bind   lac operator (fragment): The lac repressor binds to the lac operator to inhibit transcription in E. coli. This inhibition can be relieved by adding lactose or isopropyl-β-D-thiogalactopyranoside (IPTG). lac repressor encoded by lacI
  13412..13442   -  promoter       lac promoter: promoter for the E. coli lac operon
  13457..13478   -  protein_bind   CAP binding site: CAP binding activates transcription in the presence of cAMP. E. coli catabolite activator protein
  13491..13579   -  CDS            lacI (fragment): lac repressor; lacI; The lac repressor binds to the lac operator to inhibit transcription in E. coli. This inhibition can be relieved by adding lactose or isopropyl-β-D-thiogalactopyranoside (IPTG).
  13669..14345   +  promoter       CaMV 35S promoter (enhanced): cauliflower mosaic virus 35S promoter with a duplicated enhancer region
  14413..15205   +  CDS            NeoR/KanR (fragment): aminoglycoside phosphotransferase from Tn5; aph(3')-II (or nptII); confers resistance to neomycin, kanamycin, and G418 (Geneticin®)
  15262..15436   +  polyA_signal   CaMV poly(A) signal: cauliflower mosaic virus polyadenylation signal
  15514..15538   -  misc_feature   LB T-DNA repeat: left border repeat from nopaline C58 T-DNA
>Addgene plasmid #223417 | pYPQAT45 | addgene full sequence | sequence record 453515 | Addgene NGS Result
CCAGCCAGCCAACAGCTCCCCGACCGGCAGCTCGGCACAAAATCACCACTCGATACAGGCAGCCCATCAG
TCCGGGACGGCGTCAGCGGGAGAGCCGTTGTAAGGCGGCAGACTTTGCTCATGTTACCGATGCTATTCGG
AAGAACGGCAACTAAGCTGCCGGGTTTGAAACACGGATGATCTCGCGGAGGGTAGCATGTTGATTGTAAC
GATGACAGAGCGTTGCTGCCTGTGATCACCGCGGTTTCAAAATCGGCTCCGTCGATACTATGTTATACGC
CAACTTTGAAAACAACTTTGAAAAAGCTGTTTTCTGGTATTTAAGGTTTTAGAATGCAAGGAACAGTGAA
TTGGAGTTCGTCTTGTTATAATTAGCTTCTTGGGGTATCTTTAAATACTGTAGAAAAGAGGAAGGAAATA
ATAAATGGCTAAAATGAGAATATCACCGGAATTGAAAAAACTGATCGAAAAATACCGCTGCGTAAAAGAT
ACGGAAGGAATGTCTCCTGCTAAGGTATATAAGCTGGTGGGAGAAAATGAAAACCTATATTTAAAAATGA
CGGACAGCCGGTATAAAGGGACCACCTATGATGTGGAACGGGAAAAGGACATGATGCTATGGCTGGAAGG
AAAGCTGCCTGTTCCAAAGGTCCTGCACTTTGAACGGCATGATGGCTGGAGCAATCTGCTCATGAGTGAG
GCCGATGGCGTCCTTTGCTCGGAAGAGTATGAAGATGAACAAAGCCCTGAAAAGATTATCGAGCTGTATG
CGGAGTGCATCAGGCTCTTTCACTCCATCGACATATCGGATTGTCCCTATACGAATAGCTTAGACAGCCG
CTTAGCCGAATTGGATTACTTACTGAATAACGATCTGGCCGATGTGGATTGCGAAAACTGGGAAGAAGAC
ACTCCATTTAAAGATCCGCGCGAGCTGTATGATTTTTTAAAGACGGAAAAGCCCGAAGAGGAACTTGTCT
TTTCCCACGGCGACCTGGGAGACAGCAACATCTTTGTGAAAGATGGCAAAGTAAGTGGCTTTATTGATCT
TGGGAGAAGCGGCAGGGCGGACAAGTGGTATGACATTGCCTTCTGCGTCCGGTCGATCAGGGAGGATATC
GGGGAAGAACAGTATGTCGAGCTATTTTTTGACTTACTGGGGATCAAGCCTGATTGGGAGAAAATAAAAT
ATTATATTTTACTGGATGAATTGTTTTAGTACCTAGAATGCATGACCAAAATCCCTTAACGTGAGTTTTC
GTTCCACTGAGCGTCAGACCCCGTAGAAAAGATCAAAGGATCTTCTTGAGATCCTTTTTTTCTGCGCGTA
ATCTGCTGCTTGCAAACAAAAAAACCACCGCTACCAGCGGTGGTTTGTTTGCCGGATCAAGAGCTACCAA
CTCTTTTTCCGAAGGTAACTGGCTTCAGCAGAGCGCAGATACCAAATACTGTCCTTCTAGTGTAGCCGTA
GTTAGGCCACCACTTCAAGAACTCTGTAGCACCGCCTACATACCTCGCTCTGCTAATCCTGTTACCAGTG
GCTGCTGCCAGTGGCGATAAGTCGTGTCTTACCGGGTTGGACTCAAGACGATAGTTACCGGATAAGGCGC
AGCGGTCGGGCTGAACGGGGGGTTCGTGCACACAGCCCAGCTTGGAGCGAACGACCTACACCGAACTGAG
ATACCTACAGCGTGAGCTATGAGAAAGCGCCACGCTTCCCGAAGGGAGAAAGGCGGACAGGTATCCGGTA
AGCGGCAGGGTCGGAACAGGAGAGCGCACGAGGGAGCTTCCAGGGGGAAACGCCTGGTATCTTTATAGTC
CTGTCGGGTTTCGCCACCTCTGACTTGAGCGTCGATTTTTGTGATGCTCGTCAGGGGGGCGGAGCCTATG
GAAAAACGCCAGCAACGCGGCCTTTTTACGGTTCCTGGCCTTTTGCTGGCCTTTTGCTCACATGTTCTTT
CCTGCGTTATCCCCTGATTCTGTGGATAACCGTATTACCGCCTTTGAGTGAGCTGATACCGCTCGCCGCA
GCCGAACGACCGAGCGCAGCGAGTCAGTGAGCGAGGAAGCGGAAGAGCGCCTGATGCGGTATTTTCTCCT
TACGCATCTGTGCGGTATTTCACACCGCATATGGTGCACTCTCAGTACAATCTGCTCTGATGCCGCATAG
TTAAGCCAGTATACACTCCGCTATCGCTACGTGACTGGGTCATGGCTGCGCCCCGACACCCGCCAACACC
CGCTGACGCGCCCTGACGGGCTTGTCTGCTCCCGGCATCCGCTTACAGACAAGCTGTGACCGTCTCCGGG
AGCTGCATGTGTCAGAGGTTTTCACCGTCATCACCGAAACGCGCGAGGCAGGGTGCCTTGATGTGGGCGC
CGGCGGTCGAGTGGCGACGGCGCGGCTTGTCCGCGCCCTGGTAGATTGCCTGGCCGTAGGCCAGCCATTT
TTGAGCGGCCAGCGGCCGCGATAGGCCGACGCGAAGCGGCGGGGCGTAGGGAGCGCAGCGACCGAAGGGT
AGGCGCTTTTTGCAGCTCTTCGGCTGTGCGCTGGCCAGACAGTTATGCACAGGCCAGGCGGGTTTTAAGA
GTTTTAATAAGTTTTAAAGAGTTTTAGGCGGAAAAATCGCCTTTTTTCTCTTTTATATCAGTCACTTACA
TGTGTGACCGGTTCCCAATGTACGGCTTTGGGTTCCCAATGTACGGGTTCCGGTTCCCAATGTACGGCTT
TGGGTTCCCAATGTACGTGCTATCCACAGGAAACAGACCTTTTCGACCTTTTTCCCCTGCTAGGGCAATT
TGCCCTAGCATCTGCTCCGTACATTAGGAACCGGCGGATGCTTCGCCCTCGATCAGGTTGCGGTAGCGCA
TGACTAGGATCGGGCCAGCCTGCCCCGCCTCCTCCTTCAAATCGTACTCCGGCAGGTCATTTGACCCGAT
CAGCTTGCGCACGGTGAAACAGAACTTCTTGAACTCTCCGGCGCTGCCACTGCGTTCGTAGATCGTCTTG
AACAACCATCTGGCTTCTGCCTTGCCTGCGGCGCGGCGTGCCAGGCGGTAGAGAAAACGGCCGATGCCGG
GATCGATCAAAAAGTAATCGGGGTGAACCGTCAGCACGTCCGGGTTCTTGCCTTCTGTGATCTCGCGGTA
CATCCAATCAGCTAGCTCGATCTCGATGTACTCCGGCCGCCCGGTTTCGCTCTTTACGATCTTGTAGCGG
CTAATCAAGGCTTCACCCTCGGATACCGTCACCAGGCGGCCGTTCTTGGCCTTCTTCGTACGCTGCATGG
CAACGTGCGTGGTGTTTAACCGAATGCAGGTTTCTACCAAGTCGTCTTTCTGCTTTCCGCCATCGGCTCG
CCGGCAGAACTTGAGTACGTCCGCAACGTGTGGACGGAACACGCGGCCGGGCTTGTCTCCCTTCCCTTCC
CGGTATCGGTTCATGGATTCGGTTAGATGGGAAACCGCCATCAGTACCAGGTCGTAATCCCACACACTGG
CCATGCCGGCCGGCCCTGCGGAAACCTCTACGTGCCCGTCTGGAAGCTCGTAGCGGATCACCTCGCCAGC
TCGTCGGTCACGCTTCGACAGACGGAAAACGGCCACGTCCATGATGCTGCGACTATCGCGGGTGCCCACG
TCATAGAGCATCGGAACGAAAAAATCTGGTTGCTCGTCGCCCTTGGGCGGCTTCCTAATCGACGGCGCAC
CGGCTGCCGGCGGTTGCCGGGATTCTTTGCGGATTCGATCAGCGGCCGCTTGCCACGATTCACCGGGGCG
TGCTTCTGCCTCGATGCGTTGCCGCTGGGCGGCCTGCGCGGCCTTCAACTTCTCCACCAGGTCATCACCC
AGCGCCGCGCCGATTTGTACCGGGCCGGATGGTTTGCGACCGCTCACGCCGATTCCTCGGGCTTGGGGGT
TCCAGTGCCATTGCAGGGCCGGCAGGCAACCCAGCCGCTTACGCCTGGCCAACCGCCCGTTCCTCCACAC
ATGGGGCATTCCACGGCGTCGGTGCCTGGTTGTTCTTGATTTTCCATGCCGCCTCCTTTAGCCGCTAAAA
TTCATCTACTCATTTATTCATTTGCTCATTTACTCTGGTAGCTGCGCGATGTATTCAGATAGCAGCTCGG
TAATGGTCTTGCCTTGGCGTACCGCGTACATCTTCAGCTTGGTGTGATCCTCCGCCGGCAACTGAAAGTT
GACCCGCTTCATGGCTGGCGTGTCTGCCAGGCTGGCCAACGTTGCAGCCTTGCTGCTGCGTGCGCTCGGA
CGGCCGGCACTTAGCGTGTTTGTGCTTTTGCTCATTTTCTCTTTACCTCATTAACTCAAATGAGTTTTGA
TTTAATTTCAGCGGCCAGCGCCTGGACCTCGCGGGCAGCGTCGCCCTCGGGTTCTGATTCAAGAACGGTT
GTGCCGGCGGCGGCAGTGCCTGGGTAGCTCACGCGCTGCGTGATACGGGACTCAAGAATGGGCAGCTCGT
ACCCGGCCAGCGCCTCGGCAACCTCACCGCCGATGCGCGTGCCTTTGATCGCCCGCGACACGACAAAGGC
CGCTTGTAGCCTTCCATCCGTGACCTCAATGCGCTGCTTAACCAGCTCCACCAGGTCGGCGGTGGCCCAT
ATGTCGTAAGGGCTTGGCTGCACCGGAATCAGCACGAAGTCGGCTGCCTTGATCGCGGACACAGCCAAGT
CCGCCGCCTGGGGCGCTCCGTCGATCACTACGAAGTCGCGCCGGCCGATGGCCTTCACGTCGCGGTCAAT
CGTCGGGCGGTCGATGCCGACAACGGTTAGCGGTTGATCTTCCCGCACGGCCGCCCAATCGCGGGCACTG
CCCTGGGGATCGGAATCGACTAACAGAACATCGGCCCCGGCGAGTTGCAGGGCGCGGGCTAGATGGGTTG
CGATGGTCGTCTTGCCTGACCCGCCTTTCTGGTTAAGTACAGCGATAACCTTCATGCGTTCCCCTTGCGT
ATTTGTTTATTTACTCATCGCATCATATACGCAGCGACCGCATGACGCAAGCTGTTTTACTCAAATACAC
ATCACCTTTTTAGACGGCGGCGCTCGGTTTCTTCAGCGGCCAAGCTGGCCGGCCAGGCCGCCAGCTTGGC
ATCAGACAAACCGGCCAGGATTTCATGCAGCCGCACGGTTGAGACGTGCGCGGGCGGCTCGAACACGTAC
CCGGCCGCGATCATCTCCGCCTCGATCTCTTCGGTAATGAAAAACGGTTCGTCCTGGCCGTCCTGGTGCG
GTTTCATGCTTGTTCCTCTTGGCGTTCATTCTCGGCGGCCGCCAGGGCGTCGGCCTCGGTCAATGCGTCC
TCACGGAAGGCACCGCGCCGCCTGGCCTCGGTGGGCGTCACTTCCTCGCTGCGCTCAAGTGCGCGGTACA
GGGTCGAGCGATGCACGCCAAGCAGTGCAGCCGCCTCTTTCACGGTGCGGCCTTCCTGGTCGATCAGCTC
GCGGGCGTGCGCGATCTGTGCCGGGGTGAGGGTAGGGCGGGGGCCAAACTTCACGCCTCGGGCCTTGGCG
GCCTCGCGCCCGCTCCGGGTGCGGTCGATGATTAGGGAACGCTCGAACTCGGCAATGCCGGCGAACACGG
TCAACACCATGCGGCCGGCCGGCGTGGTGGTGTCGGCCCACGGCTCTGCCAGGCTACGCAGGCCCGCGCC
GGCCTCCTGGATGCGCTCGGCAATGTCCAGTAGGTCGCGGGTGCTGCGGGCCAGGCGGTCTAGCCTGGTC
ACTGTCACAACGTCGCCAGGGCGTAGGTGGTCAAGCATCCTGGCCAGCTCCGGGCGGTCGCGCCTGGTGC
CGGTGATCTTCTCGGAAAACAGCTTGGTGCAGCCGGCCGCGTGCAGTTCGGCCCGTTGGTTGGTCAAGTC
CTGGTCGTCGGTGCTGACGCGGGCATAGCCCAGCAGGCCAGCGGCGGCGCTCTTGTTCATGGCGTAATGT
CTCCGGTTCTAGTCGCAAGTATTCTACTTTATGCGACTAAAACACGCGACAAGAAAACGCCAGGAAAAGG
GCAGGGCGGCAGCCTGTCGCGTAACTTAGGACTTGTGCGACATGTCGTTTTCAGAAGACGGCTGCACTGA
ACGTCAGAAGCCGACTGCACTATAGCAGCGGAGGGGTTGGATCAAAGTACTTTGATCCCGAGGGGAACCC
TGTGGTTGGCATGCACATACAAATGGACGAACGGATAAACCTTTTCACGCCCTTTTAAATATCCGATTAT
TCTAATAAACGCTCTTTTCTCTTAGGTTTACCCGCCAATATATCCTGTCAAACACTGATAGTTTAAACTG
AAGGCGGGAAACGACAATCTGATCCAAGCTCAAGCTGCTCTAGCATTCGCCATTCAGGCTGCGCAACTGT
TGGGAAGGGCGATCGGTGCGGGCCTCTTCGCTATTACGCCAGCTGGCGAAAGGGGGATGTGCTGCAAGGC
GATTAAGTTGGGTAACGCCAGGGTTTTCCCAGTCACGACGTTGTAAAACGACGGCCAGTGCCAAGCTTGG
CGTGCCTGCAGGTCAACATGGTGGAGCACGACACACTTGTCTACTCCAAAAATATCAAAGATACAGTCTC
AGAAGACCAAAGGGCAATTGAGACTTTTCAACAAAGGGTAATATCCGGAAACCTCCTCGGATTCCATTGC
CCAGCTATCTGTCACTTTATTGTGAAGATAGTGGAAAAGGAAGGTGGCTCCTACAAATGCCATCATTGCG
ATAAAGGAAAGGCCATCGTTGAAGATGCCTCTGCCGACAGTGGTCCCAAAGATGGACCCCCACCCACGAG
GAGCATCGTGGAAAAAGAAGACGTTCCAACCACGTCTTCAAAGCAAGTGGATTGATGTGATAACATGGTG
GAGCACGACACACTTGTCTACTCCAAAAATATCAAAGATACAGTCTCAGAAGACCAAAGGGCAATTGAGA
CTTTTCAACAAAGGGTAATATCCGGAAACCTCCTCGGATTCCATTGCCCAGCTATCTGTCACTTTATTGT
GAAGATAGTGGAAAAGGAAGGTGGCTCCTACAAATGCCATCATTGCGATAAAGGAAAGGCCATCGTTGAA
GATGCCTCTGCCGACAGTGGTCCCAAAGATGGACCCCCACCCACGAGGAGCATCGTGGAAAAAGAAGACG
TTCCAACCACGTCTTCAAAGCAAGTGGATTGATGTGATATCTCCACTGACGTAAGGGATGACGCACAATC
CCACTATCCTTCGCAAGACCCTTCCTCTATATAAGGAAGTTCATTTCATTTGGAGAGGACCTCGACTCTA
GAGGATCCCCGGGTACCGGGCCCCCCCTCGAGGCGCGCCAAGCTATCAAACAAGTTTGTACAAAAAAGCA
GGCTCCGAATTCGCCCTTCACCATGGCTCCTAAGAAGAAGCGGAAGGTTGGTATTCACGGGGTGCCTGCG
GCTTCAAAGCTCGAGAAATTCACCAACTGTTATTCGTTGAGCAAAACACTGCGGTTTAAAGCGATTCCAG
TCGGCAAGACTCAAGAGAATATAGACAATAAGCGGCTGTTGGTGGAAGATGAAAAGCGCGCGGAAGACTA
CAAAGGGGTGAAGAAGTTGTTGGACAGATACTACCTCTCTTTTATCAATGATGTCTTGCACTCAATCAAA
TTGAAGAATCTGAACAACTACATCTCCCTCTTCAGAAAGAAAACAAGGACAGAAAAGGAGAATAAGGAAC
TTGAAAATTTGGAGATCAATCTGAGGAAAGAGATCGCGAAAGCCTTTAAAGGCAACGAAGGATACAAAAG
TCTGTTCAAGAAGGATATAATTGAGACAATTTTGCCAGAGTTCCTCGATGACAAGGACGAGATTGCGCTG
GTCAATTCGTTCAACGGATTCACAACAGCATTCACAGGCTTCTTTCGCAATCGGGAAAATATGTTCTCTG
AGGAGGCAAAGTCCACTTCTATTGCGTTCAGGTGTATCAATGAGAATCTCACTAGGTACATTTCCAACAT
GGATATCTTTGAGAAGGTTGACGCAATTTTTGACAAGCACGAAGTTCAGGAGATTAAGGAGAAGATCCTC
AATTCCGATTATGACGTTGAGGACTTCTTCGAAGGTGAGTTTTTTAATTTCGTGCTCACTCAAGAGGGTA
TCGACGTGTATAATGCGATCATCGGTGGGTTCGTGACTGAGTCCGGTGAAAAGATTAAGGGATTGAACGA
GTATATCAACCTTTACAACCAAAAGACGAAACAGAAGCTGCCAAAGTTCAAGCCTCTTTACAAACAGGTT
CTTTCAGACCGCGAGTCACTCTCGTTCTATGGGGAGGGCTACACTTCGGATGAGGAAGTCCTGGAGGTGT
TCAGGAATACTCTCAATAAGAATTCGGAGATTTTCTCTTCTATAAAAAAACTGGAAAAGTTGTTTAAGAA
TTTTGACGAATACTCTAGCGCCGGCATATTTGTGAAAAACGGCCCGGCCATATCAACGATAAGTAAAGAT
ATCTTCGGCGAATGGAACGTGATCAGAGACAAATGGAACGCGGAGTATGACGATATTCACCTGAAGAAGA
AGGCTGTCGTAACGGAGAAGTACGAGGATGATCGCAGGAAAAGCTTCAAAAAGATCGGAAGTTTCAGCCT
GGAACAGTTGCAGGAGTATGCTGACGCCGATCTTAGCGTCGTCGAGAAGTTGAAGGAGATAATCATCCAA
AAGGTCGACGAGATATATAAAGTCTATGGATCAAGTGAAAAACTGTTCGACGCCGACTTCGTTTTGGAGA
AGTCCCTGAAGAAGAACGACGCTGTTGTTGCCATTATGAAGGATCTGCTCGACAGCGTGAAGAGTTTCGA
GAACTATATTAAGGCTTTTTTCGGGGAGGGGAAGGAGACTAACAGAGATGAGTCCTTCTACGGAGACTTC
GTCCTCGCGTACGATATACTCCTTAAGGTAGACCACATCTACGACGCAATCAGAAATTACGTGACACAAA
AGCCGTACAGCAAGGACAAGTTCAAACTCTACTTCCAGAACCCCCAGTTCATGGGCGGCTGGGACAAGGA
CAAGGAAACGGATTACAGGGCTACGATCCTGAGGTATGGTTCAAAATACTACTTGGCGATTATGGACAAG
AAGTACGCCAAGTGTCTCCAGAAGATTGACAAAGACGATGTCAATGGCAATTATGAGAAGATCAACTACA
AGCTGCTTCCGGGTCCGAACAAGATGCTCCCAAAGGTTTTCTTCAGCAAGAAATGGATGGCCTACTATAA
CCCAAGCGAGGACATCCAGAAGATTTATAAGAACGGTACGTTCAAGAAGGGCGACATGTTCAATCTTAAC
GACTGTCACAAGCTGATCGACTTCTTCAAAGACTCAATTAGCCGGTACCCAAAGTGGTCTAACGCCTATG
ACTTCAACTTTTCGGAAACCGAGAAGTACAAGGATATAGCCGGATTTTATAGAGAGGTGGAAGAGCAGGG
CTACAAGGTGTCATTCGAGTCCGCCAGCAAGAAGGAAGTGGACAAGCTCGTGGAAGAGGGTAAGCTCTAC
ATGTTCCAGATTTATAATAAAGACTTTAGCGATAAGAGCCACGGGACACCTAATCTCCACACAATGTATT
TCAAGCTGCTCTTCGACGAGAATAACCACGGCCAAATCAGGTTGTCAGGAGGGGCTGAACTCTTCATGCG
GCGCGCTAGCCTTAAGAAGGAGGAGCTTGTAGTCCACCCTGCGAATAGTCCAATTGCGAATAAGAACCCG
GACAATCCTAAAAAGACTACAACATTGAGCTACGACGTGTACAAGGATAAGAGGTTTTCCGAGGATCAGT
ACGAGCTCCACATCCCGATTGCGATCAACAAGTGCCCAAAGAATATTTTCAAGATAAACACAGAGGTGCG
TGTACTCCTGAAGCATGACGACAATCCTTACGTCATTGGGATTGATCGGGGCGAGAGGAACCTCCTCTAT
ATTGTGGTGGTGGACGGGAAGGGGAACATAGTCGAACAGTACTCCCTTAACGAAATAATTAACAATTTCA
ACGGCATCCGTATCAAGACCGACTACCATTCGTTGCTGGACAAGAAGGAGAAGGAGAGATTTGAGGCGCG
GCAAAATTGGACAAGTATCGAGAACATCAAGGAACTCAAAGCAGGTTATATCTCTCAAGTTGTGCATAAG
ATATGCGAGCTGGTTGAGAAGTATGACGCAGTGATCGCTCTTGAGGACCTCAACTCGGGCTTTAAGAATT
CTAGAGTTAAAGTGGAGAAGCAGGTCTATCAAAAGTTCGAGAAGATGCTTATAGATAAGCTCAACTACAT
GGTCGATAAGAAATCGAACCCATGTGCCACCGGCGGCGCACTCAAAGGTTACCAAATAACAAACAAATTC
GAGTCCTTCAAATCGATGAGTACTCAGAATGGGTTCATATTTTATATACCGGCGTGGCTTACGTCTAAGA
TCGACCCGTCAACTGGTTTTGTCAACCTGTTGAAGACGAAATACACGTCCATTGCCGATTCGAAAAAGTT
CATATCTAGTTTTGATCGTATTATGTACGTCCCAGAGGAAGATCTTTTCGAGTTTGCTCTCGACTACAAA
AACTTTTCGCGGACCGATGCGGATTACATTAAAAAATGGAAACTCTATTCGTACGGCAACAGAATCAGGA
TTTTTCGCAACCCTAAGAAGAATAACGTCTTTGATTGGGAGGAAGTTTGCTTGACTAGCGCGTACAAGGA
GCTCTTTAATAAGTATGGCATTAACTACCAACAGGGTGATATCAGAGCACTGCTTTGCGAACAATCTGAC
AAGGCTTTCTACTCATCCTTCATGGCTTTGATGAGCCTGATGCTCCAGATGAGAAATTCAATTACAGGCA
GAACCGACGTGGATTTCTTGATCTCCCCGGTTAAAAATTCTGATGGCATCTTTTACGATAGCAGGAACTA
TGAAGCGCAAGAGAATGCGATTCTGCCAAAAAATGCAGACGCCAACGGTGCCTATAACATCGCCAGGAAA
GTCCTGTGGGCGATCGGCCAGTTCAAAAAGGCCGAAGACGAAAAATTGGACAAGGTCAAAATCGCTATCA
GCAACAAAGAGTGGCTGGAGTATGCTCAGACATCCGTAAAGCATAAGCGTCCTGCTGCCACCAAAAAGGC
CGGACAGGCTAAGAAAAAGAAGTGAGACGACTAGTGGCGGCCGCCGACGTCCGATCGTTCAAACATTTGG
CAATAAAGTTTCTTAAGATTGAATCCTGTTGCCGGTCTTGCGATGATTATCATATAATTTCTGTTGAATT
ACGTTAAGCATGTAATAATTAACATGTAATGCATGACGTTATTTATGAGATGGGTTTTTATGATTAGAGT
CCCGCAATTATACATTTAATACGCGATAGAAAACAAAATATAGCGCGCAAACTAGGATAAATTATCGCGC
GCGGTGTCATCTATGTTACTAGATCGGGAATTGATCCCCCCTCGACAGCTTCCGGAAAGGGCGAATTCGC
AACTTTGTATACAAAAGTTGCCCCATGGCGTTCCCTCTAGTGGCGTGCCTGCAGGTCAACATGGTGGAGC
ACGACACACTTGTCTACTCCAAAAATATCAAAGATACAGTCTCAGAAGACCAAAGGGCAATTGAGACTTT
TCAACAAAGGGTAATATCCGGAAACCTCCTCGGATTCCATTGCCCAGCTATCTGTCACTTTATTGTGAAG
ATAGTGGAAAAGGAAGGTGGCTCCTACAAATGCCATCATTGCGATAAAGGAAAGGCCATCGTTGAAGATG
CCTCTGCCGACAGTGGTCCCAAAGATGGACCCCCACCCACGAGGAGCATCGTGGAAAAAGAAGACGTTCC
AACCACGTCTTCAAAGCAAGTGGATTGATGTGATAACATGGTGGAGCACGACACACTTGTCTACTCCAAA
AATATCAAAGATACAGTCTCAGAAGACCAAAGGGCAATTGAGACTTTTCAACAAAGGGTAATATCCGGAA
ACCTCCTCGGATTCCATTGCCCAGCTATCTGTCACTTTATTGTGAAGATAGTGGAAAAGGAAGGTGGCTC
CTACAAATGCCATCATTGCGATAAAGGAAAGGCCATCGTTGAAGATGCCTCTGCCGACAGTGGTCCCAAA
GATGGACCCCCACCCACGAGGAGCATCGTGGAAAAAGAAGACGTTCCAACCACGTCTTCAAAGCAAGTGG
ATTGATGTGATATCTCCACTGACGTAAGGGATGACGCACAATCCCACTATCCTTCGCAAGACCCTTCCTC
TATATAAGGAAGTTCATTTCATTTGGAGAGGACCTCGACTCTAGAGGATCCCCGGGTACGTTTGGTGTTA
CTTCTGCAGGGATCCAAATTACTGATGAGTCCGTGAGGACGAAACGAGTAAGCTCGTCTAATTTCTACTA
AGTGTAGATGAGACCGGCGCCGCTACAGGGCGCGTCCCATTCGCCATTCAGGCTGCGCAACTGTTGGGAA
GGGCGATCGGTGCGGGCCTCTTCGCTATTACGCCAGCTGGCGAAAGGGGGATGTGCTGCAAGGCGATTAA
GTTGGGTAACGCCAGGGTTTTCCCAGTCACGACGTTGTAAAACGACGGCCAGTGAGCGCGCGTAATACGA
CTCACTATAGGGCGAATTGGGTACCGGGCCCCCCCTCGAGGTCCTCCAGCTTTTGTTCCCTTTAGTGAGG
GTTAATTGCGCGCTTGGCGTAATCATGGTCATAGCTGTTTCCTGTGTGAAATTGTTATCCGCTCACAATT
CCACACAACATACGAGCCGGAAGCATAAAGTGTAAAGCCTGGGGTGCCTAATGAGTGAGCTAACTCACAT
TAATTGCGTTGCGCTCACTGCCCGCTTTCCACCGGTGGTCTCTGGCCGGCATGGTCCCAGCCTCCTCGCT
GGCGCCGGCTGGGCAACATGCTTCGGCATGGCGAATGGGACGGTACCCGGCCGGAATTCGACCCAGCTTT
CTTGTACAAAGTGGTTCGATAATTCTTAATTAACTAGTTCTAGAGCGGCCGCCACCGCGGTGGAGCTCGA
ATTTCCCCGATCGTTCAAACATTTGGCAATAAAGTTTCTTAAGATTGAATCCTGTTGCCGGTCTTGCGAT
GATTATCATATAATTTCTGTTGAATTACGTTAAGCATGTAATAATTAACATGTAATGCATGACGTTATTT
ATGAGATGGGTTTTTATGATTAGAGTCCCGCAATTATACATTTAATACGCGATAGAAAACAAAATATAGC
GCGCAAACTAGGATAAATTATCGCGCGCGGTGTCATCTATGTTACTGAATTCGTAATCATGGTCATAGAA
GCTTGCATGCCTGCAGGTCGACTCTAGAGGATCCCCGGGTACCGAGCTCGAATTCGTAATCATGTCATAG
CTGTTTCCTGTGTGAAATTGTTATCCGCTCACAATTCCACACAACATACGAGCCGGAAGCATAAAGTGTA
AAGCCTGGGGTGCCTAATGAGTGAGCTAACTCACATTAATTGCGTTGCGCTCACTGCCCGCTTTCCAGTC
GGGAAACCTGTCGTGCCAGCTGCATTAATGAATCGGCCAACGCGCGGGGAGAGGCGGTTTGCGTATTGGC
TAGAGCAGCTTGCCAACATGGTGGAGCACGACACTCTCGTCTACTCCAAGAATATCAAAGATACAGTCTC
AGAAGACCAAAGGGCTATTGAGACTTTTCAACAAAGGGTAATATCGGGAAACCTCCTCGGATTCCATTGC
CCAGCTATCTGTCACTTCATCAAAAGGACAGTAGAAAAGGAAGGTGGCACCTACAAATGCCATCATTGCG
ATAAAGGAAAGGCTATCGTTCAAGATGCCTCTGCCGACAGTGGTCCCAAAGATGGACCCCCACCCACGAG
GAGCATCGTGGAAAAAGAAGACGTTCCAACCACGTCTTCAAAGCAAGTGGATTGATGTGAACATGGTGGA
GCACGACACTCTCGTCTACTCCAAGAATATCAAAGATACAGTCTCAGAAGACCAAAGGGCTATTGAGACT
TTTCAACAAAGGGTAATATCGGGAAACCTCCTCGGATTCCATTGCCCAGCTATCTGTCACTTCATCAAAA
GGACAGTAGAAAAGGAAGGTGGCACCTACAAATGCCATCATTGCGATAAAGGAAAGGCTATCGTTCAAGA
TGCCTCTGCCGACAGTGGTCCCAAAGATGGACCCCCACCCACGAGGAGCATCGTGGAAAAAGAAGACGTT
CCAACCACGTCTTCAAAGCAAGTGGATTGATGTGATATCTCCACTGACGTAAGGGATGACGCACAATCCC
ACTATCCTTCGCAAGACCCTTCCTCTATATAAGGAAGTTCATTTCATTTGGAGAGGACACGCTGAAATCA
CCAGTCTCTCTCTACAAATCTATCTCTCTCGAGCTTTCGCAGATCTGTCGATCGACCATGGGGATTGAAC
AAGATGGATTGCACGCAGGTTCTCCGGCCGCTTGGGTGGAGAGGCTATTCGGCTATGACTGGGCACAACA
GACAATCGGCTGCTCTGATGCCGCCGTGTTTCGGCTGTCAGCGCAGGGGCGCCCGGTTCTTTTTGTCAAG
ACCGACCTGTCCGGTGCCCTGAATGAACTCCAGGACGAGGCAGCGCGGCTATCGTGGCTGGCCACGACGG
GCGTTCCTTGCGCAGCTGTGCTCGACGTTGTCACTGAAGCGGGAAGGGACTGGCTGCTATTGGGCGAAGT
GCCGGGGCAGGATCTCCTGTCATCTCACCTTGCTCCTGCCGAGAAAGTATCCATCATGGCTGATGCAATG
CGGCGGCTGCATACGCTTGATCCGGCTACCTGCCCATTCGACCACCAAGCGAAACATCGCATCGAGCGAG
CACGTACTCGGATGGAAGCCGGTCTTGTCGATCAGGATGATCTGGACGAAGAGCATCAGGGGCTCGCGCC
AGCCGAACTGTTCGCCAGGCTCAAGGCGCGCATGCCCGACGGCGAGGATCTCGTCGTGACACATGGCGAT
GCCTGCTTGCCGAATATCATGGTGGAAAATGGCCGCTTTTCTGGATTCATCGACTGTGGCCGGCTGGGTG
TGGCGGACCGCTATCAGGACATAGCGTTGGCTACCCGTGATATTGCTGAAGAGCTTGGCGGCGAATGGGC
TGACCGCTTCCTCGTGCTTTACGGTATCGCCGCTCCCGATTCGCAGCGCATCGCCTTCTATCGCCTTCTT
GACGAGTTCTTCTGAGCGGGACTCTGGGGTTCGGATCGATCCTCTAGCTAGAGTCGATCGACAAGCTCGA
GTTTCTCCATAATAATGTGTGAGTAGTTCCCAGATAAGGGAATTAGGGTTCCTATAGGGTTTCGCTCATG
TGTTGAGCATATAAGAAACCCTTAGTATGTATTTGTATTTGTAAAATACTTCTATCAATAAAATTTCTAA
TTCCTAAAACCAAAATCCAGTACTAAAATCCAGATCCCCCGAATTAATTCGGCGTTAATTCAGTACATTA
AAAACGTCCGCAATGTGTTATTAAGTTGTCTAAGCGTCAATTTGTTTACACCACAATATATCCTGCCA
